Addgene plasmid #152405: pGBW-m4134018
Purpose: Mammalian expression plasmid for SARS-CoV-2 nsp9
Depositing lab: Ginkgo Bioworks & Benjie Chen. Depositing organization: Ginkgo Bioworks.
Backbone
  Vector backbone: pTwist_CMV_6
  Backbone size w/o insert (bp): 4180
  Vector type: Mammalian Expression
Growth in bacteria
  Bacterial resistance: Ampicillin, 100 μg/mL
  Growth temperature: 37°C
  Growth strain: DH5alpha
  Copy number: High Copy
Gene/Insert
  Gene/Insert name: SARS-CoV-2 nsp9
  Species: Severe acute respiratory syndrome coronavirus 2
  Insert size (bp): 338
  Mutation: wt
  Entrez Gene: ORF1ab (a.k.a. GU280_gp01)
  Promoter: CMV
  Tag / fusion protein: Cleavable TEV;6xHis-003 (C terminal on backbone)
  Cloning method: Unknown
Resource information
  A portion of this plasmid was derived from a plasmid made by: GinkgoBioworks
Depositor comments: NCBI reference sequence: YP_009725305.1
How to cite: pGBW-m4134018 was a gift from Ginkgo Bioworks & Benjie Chen (Addgene plasmid # 152405 ; http://n2t.net/addgene:152405 ; RRID:Addgene_152405)
