[The description below was written by a language model from this plasmid's Addgene catalogue record and pLannotate feature annotations shown in this document.]
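Description:
pGBW-m4134018 is a mammalian expression plasmid built on the pTwist_CMV_6 backbone for producing wild-type nsp9 of SARS-CoV-2, one of the mature non-structural proteins released from the ORF1ab polyprotein. The catalogue lists a 338 bp insert in a 4,180 bp backbone, and the depositor's full sequence is 4,569 nt. In bacteria the plasmid is maintained at high copy by a ColE1/pUC-type origin and selected through the AmpR β-lactamase gene conferring ampicillin resistance. A short additional β-lactamase fragment is also annotated and appears to be a backbone remnant.

Expression is driven by the human cytomegalovirus immediate-early enhancer and promoter, which the automated annotation picks up as a CMV enhancer followed by promoter fragments near the end of the numbered sequence. The nsp9 coding region is not itself annotated in the feature table, but by position it would occupy the start of the circular map, upstream of the 6xHis tag. According to the record, the backbone supplies a C-terminal TEV-cleavable 6xHis tag, which allows affinity capture of the protein and subsequent removal of the tag by TEV protease. The TEV site is likewise not called as a separate feature. An SV40 polyadenylation signal lies immediately downstream, though it is annotated on the reverse strand.

The expression unit is flanked by insulating elements: human β-globin 5' and 3' insulators, T7 and rrnG transcription terminators, and an upstream synthetic poly(A) signal, which together limit read-through transcription between the cassette and the bacterial backbone. No mammalian selection marker is annotated, so the plasmid appears suited to transient expression of tagged nsp9, for example for purification or for interaction and functional studies.
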