Features (pLannotate 1.2.2; 16 found; start..end, strand, type, name):
    368..385     +  CDS            6xHis: 6xHis affinity tag
    438..559     -  polyA_signal   SV40 poly(A) signal: SV40 polyadenylation signal
    582..651     -  CDS            large T antigen (fragment): large T antigen from SV40 (simian virus 40)
    674..720     +  terminator     T7 terminator: transcription terminator for bacteriophage T7 RNA polymerase
    750..886     +  terminator     rrnG terminator: transcription terminator from the E. coli ribosomal RNA rrnG operon (Albrechtsen et al., 1991)
    931..1002    +  misc_feature   3' β-globin insulator: insulator downstream of the human β-globin locus (Farrell et al., 2002)
   1228..1816    -  rep_origin     ori: high-copy-number ColE1/pMB1/pBR322/pUC origin of replication
   1988..2052    -  CDS            bla(M) (fragment): β-lactamase lacking the signal sequence; bla(M); allows cytosolic expression of β-lactamase
   2562..3422    +  CDS            AmpR: β-lactamase; bla; confers resistance to ampicillin, carbenicillin, and related antibiotics
   3435..3571    +  terminator     rrnG terminator: transcription terminator from the E. coli ribosomal RNA rrnG operon (Albrechtsen et al., 1991)
   3723..3794    +  misc_feature   5' β-globin insulator: insulator upstream of the human β-globin locus (Farrell et al., 2002)
   3799..3845    -  terminator     T7 terminator: transcription terminator for bacteriophage T7 RNA polymerase
   3863..3911    -  polyA_signal   poly(A) signal: synthetic polyadenylation signal
   3992..4295    +  enhancer       CMV enhancer: human cytomegalovirus immediate early enhancer
   4368..4385    -  promoter       CMV promoter (fragment): human cytomegalovirus (CMV) immediate early promoter
   4448..4499    +  promoter       CMVd2 promoter: truncated human cytomegalovirus (CMV) immediate early promoter that yields moderately reduced expression relative to the full-length promoter
>Addgene plasmid #152405 | pGBW-m4134018 | depositor full sequence | sequence record 295417 | Full Sequence
CACCATGAATAACGAGTTAAGCCCAGTAGCGCTTCGCCAGATGAGTTGCGCCGCAGGTACAACCCAAACT
GCTTGTACGGATGACAACGCCCTCGCTTACTATAATACCACAAAGGGAGGCCGATTCGTTCTGGCCCTGT
TGTCGGATCTGCAAGACTTGAAATGGGCACGTTTTCCCAAGTCCGACGGGACTGGCACCATTTACACAGA
ACTAGAGCCGCCATGCAGGTTCGTGACTGATACCCCTAAAGGACCCAAGGTCAAATATCTGTATTTTATC
AAGGGGCTTAACAATCTCAATAGAGGCATGGTGTTAGGATCTCTAGCCGCAACGGTGCGGCTGCAAGAAA
ACCTTTACTTTCAGTCGCACCATCACCATCACCATTAAGCTAGCTTGACTGACTGAGATACAGCGTACCT
TCAGCTCACAGACATGATAAGATACATTGATGAGTTTGGACAAACCACAACTAGAATGCAGTGAAAAAAA
TGCTTTATTTGTGAAATTTGTGATGCTATTGCTTTATTTGTAACCATTATAAGCTGCAATAAACAAGTTA
ACAACAACAATTGCATTCATTTTATGTTTCAGGTTCAGGGGGAGGTGTGGGAGGTTTTTTAAAGCAAGTA
AAACCTCTACAAATGTGGTATTGGCCCATCTCTATCGGTATCGTAGCATAACCCCTTGGGGCCTCTAAAC
GGGTCTTGAGGGGTTTTTTGTGCCCCTCGGGCCGGATTGCTATCTACCGGCATTGGCGCAGAAAAAAATG
CCTGATGCGACGCTGCGCGTCTTATACTCCCACATATGCCAGATTCAGCAACGGATACGGCTTCCCCAAC
TTGCCCACTTCCATACGTGTCCTCCTTACCAGAAATTTATCCTTAAGGTCGTCAGCTATCCTGCAGGCGA
TCTCTCGATTTCGATCAAGACATTCCTTTAATGGTCTTTTCTGGACACCACTAGGGGTCAGAAGTAGTTC
ATCAAACTTTCTTCCCTCCCTAATCTCATTGGTTACCTTGGGCTATCGAAACTTAATTAACCAGTCAAGT
CAGCTACTTGGCGAGATCGACTTGTCTGGGTTTCGACTACGCTCAGAATTGCGTCAGTCAAGTTCGATCT
GGTCCTTGCTATTGCACCCGTTCTCCGATTACGAGTTTCATTTAAATCATGTGAGCAAAAGGCCAGCAAA
AGGCCAGGAACCGTAAAAAGGCCGCGTTGCTGGCGTTTTTCCATAGGCTCCGCCCCCCTGACGAGCATCA
CAAAAATCGACGCTCAAGTCAGAGGTGGCGAAACCCGACAGGACTATAAAGATACCAGGCGTTTCCCCCT
GGAAGCTCCCTCGTGCGCTCTCCTGTTCCGACCCTGCCGCTTACCGGATACCTGTCCGCCTTTCTCCCTT
CGGGAAGCGTGGCGCTTTCTCATAGCTCACGCTGTAGGTATCTCAGTTCGGTGTAGGTCGTTCGCTCCAA
GCTGGGCTGTGTGCACGAACCCCCCGTTCAGCCCGACCGCTGCGCCTTATCCGGTAACTATCGTCTTGAG
TCCAACCCGGTAAGACACGACTTATCGCCACTGGCAGCAGCCACTGGTAACAGGATTAGCAGAGCGAGGT
ATGTAGGCGGTGCTACAGAGTTCTTGAAGTGGTGGCCTAACTACGGCTACACTAGAAGAACAGTATTTGG
TATCTGCGCTCTGCTGAAGCCAGTTACCTTCGGAAAAAGAGTTGGTAGCTCTTGATCCGGCAAACAAACC
ACCGCTGGTAGCGGTGGTTTTTTTGTTTGCAAGCAGCAGATTACGCGCAGAAAAAAAGGATCTCAAGAAG
ATCCTTTGATCTTTTCTACGGGGTCTGACGCTCAGTGGAACGAAAACTCACGTTAAGGGATTTTGGTCAT
GAGATTATCAAAAAGGATCTTCACCTAGATCCTTTTAAATTAAAAATGAAGTTTTAAATCAATCTAAAGT
ATATATGAGTAAACTTGGTCTGACAGTTACCAATGCTTAATCAGTGAGGCACCTATCTCAGCGATCTGTC
TATTTCGTTCATCCATAGTTGCATTTAAATTTCCGAACTCTCCAAGGCCCTCGTCGGAAAATCTTCAAAC
CTTTCGTCCGATCCATCTTGCAGGCTACCTCTCGAACGAACTATCGCAAGTCTCTTGGCCGGCCTTGCGC
CTTGGCTATTGCTTGGCAGCGCCTATCGCCAGGTATTACTCCAATCCCGAATATCCGAGATCGGGATCAC
CCGAGAGAAGTTCAACCTACATCCTCAATCCCGATCTATCCGAGATCCGAGGAATATCGAAATCGGGGCG
CGCCTGGTGTACCGAGAACGATCCTCTCAGTGCGAGTCTCGACGATCCATATCGTTGCTTGGCAGTCAGC
CAGTCGGAATCCAGCTTGGGACCCAGGAAGTCCAATCGTCAGATATTGTACTCAAGCCTGGTCACGGCAG
CGTACCGATCTGTTTAAACCTAGATATTGATAGTCTGATCGGTCAACGTATAATCGAGTCCTAGCTTTTG
CAAACATCTATCAAGAGACAGGATCAGCAGGAGGCTTTCGCATGAGTATTCAACATTTCCGTGTCGCCCT
TATTCCCTTTTTTGCGGCATTTTGCCTTCCTGTTTTTGCTCACCCAGAAACGCTGGTGAAAGTAAAAGAT
GCTGAAGATCAGTTGGGTGCGCGAGTGGGTTACATCGAACTGGATCTCAACAGCGGTAAGATCCTTGAGA
GTTTTCGCCCCGAAGAACGCTTTCCAATGATGAGCACTTTTAAAGTTCTGCTATGTGGCGCGGTATTATC
CCGTATTGACGCCGGGCAAGAGCAACTCGGTCGCCGCATACACTATTCTCAGAATGACTTGGTTGAGTAT
TCACCAGTCACAGAAAAGCATCTTACGGATGGCATGACAGTAAGAGAATTATGCAGTGCTGCCATAACCA
TGAGTGATAACACTGCGGCCAACTTACTTCTGACAACGATTGGAGGACCGAAGGAGCTAACCGCTTTTTT
GCACAACATGGGGGATCATGTAACTCGCCTTGATCGTTGGGAACCGGAGCTGAATGAAGCCATACCAAAC
GACGAGCGTGACACCACGATGCCTGTAGCAATGGCAACAACCTTGCGTAAACTATTAACTGGCGAACTAC
TTACTCTAGCTTCCCGGCAACAGTTGATAGACTGGATGGAGGCGGATAAAGTTGCAGGACCACTTCTGCG
CTCGGCCCTTCCGGCTGGCTGGTTTATTGCTGATAAATCTGGAGCCGGTGAGCGTGGGTCTCGCGGTATC
ATTGCAGCACTGGGGCCAGATGGTAAGCCCTCCCGTATCGTAGTTATCTACACGACGGGGAGTCAGGCAA
CTATGGATGAACGAAATAGACAGATCGCTGAGATAGGTGCCTCACTGATTAAGCATTGGTAACCGATTCT
AGGTGCATTGGCGCAGAAAAAAATGCCTGATGCGACGCTGCGCGTCTTATACTCCCACATATGCCAGATT
CAGCAACGGATACGGCTTCCCCAACTTGCCCACTTCCATACGTGTCCTCCTTACCAGAAATTTATCCTTA
AGATCCCGAATCGTTTAAACTCGACTCTGGCTCTATCGAATCTCCGTCGTTTCGAGCTTACGCGAACAGC
CGTGGCGCTCATTTGCTCGTCGGGCATCGAATCTCGTCAGCTATCGTCAGCTTACCTTTTTGGCAGCGAT
CGCGGCTCCCGACATCTTGGACCATTAGCTCCACAGGTATCTTCTTCCCTCTAGTGGTCATAACAGCAGC
TTCAGCTACCTCTCAATTCAAAAAACCCCTCAAGACCCGTTTAGAGGCCCCAAGGGGTTATGCTATCAAT
CGTTGCGTTACACACACAAAAAACCAACACACATCCATCTTCGATGGATAGCGATTTTATTATCTAACTG
CTGATCGAGTGTAGCCAGATCTAGTAATCAATTACGGGGTCATTAGTTCATAGCCCATATATGGAGTTCC
GCGTTACATAACTTACGGTAAATGGCCCGCCTGGCTGACCGCCCAACGACCCCCGCCCATTGACGTCAAT
AATGACGTATGTTCCCATAGTAACGCCAATAGGGACTTTCCATTGACGTCAATGGGTGGAGTATTTACGG
TAAACTGCCCACTTGGCAGTACATCAAGTGTATCATATGCCAAGTACGCCCCCTATTGACGTCAATGACG
GTAAATGGCCCGCCTGGCATTATGCCCAGTACATGACCTTATGGGACTTTCCTACTTGGCAGTACATCTA
CGTATTAGTCATCGCTATTACCATGCTGATGCGGTTTTGGCAGTACATCAATGGGCGTGGATAGCGGTTT
GACTCACGGGGATTTCCAAGTCTCCACCCCATTGACGTCAATGGGAGTTTGTTTTGGCACCAAAATCAAC
GGGACTTTCCAAAATGTCGTAACAACTCCGCCCCATTGACGCAAATGGGCGGTAGGCGTGTACGGTGGGA
GGTCTATATAAGCAGAGCTGGTTTAGTGAACCGTCAGATCAGATCTTTGTCGATCCTACCATCCACTCGA
CACACCCGCCAGCGGCCGC
